Addgene plasmid #20055: pSB305-K3L-var
Depositing lab: Harmit Malik. Depositing organization: Fred Hutchinson Cancer Center. Publication: Protein kinase R reveals an evolutionary model for defeating viral mimicry. Elde NC, Child SJ, Geballe AP, Malik HS. Nature. 2009 Jan 22;457(7228):485-9. doi: 10.1038/nature07529. Epub 2008 Nov 30. PubMed 19043403.
Backbone
  Vector backbone: pSB305
  Backbone size w/o insert (bp): 5500
  Vector type: Yeast Expression
  Selectable markers: LEU2
Growth in bacteria
  Bacterial resistance: Ampicillin, 100 μg/mL
  Growth temperature: 37°C
  Growth strain: DH5alpha
  Copy number: High Copy
Gene/Insert
  Gene/Insert name: K3L
  Species: Variola virus (major strain, yeast codon optimized)
  Insert size (bp): 264
  Cloning method: Restriction Enzyme; 5′ cloning site XhoI (not destroyed); 3′ cloning site NotI (not destroyed)
  Sequencing primers: 5′ n/a; 3′ M13F
Terms and licenses: Academic/Nonprofit Terms; Industry Terms: Not Available to Industry
How to cite: pSB305-K3L-var was a gift from Harmit Malik (Addgene plasmid # 20055 ; http://n2t.net/addgene:20055 ; RRID:Addgene_20055)
