[The description below was written by a language model from this plasmid's Addgene catalogue record.]
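Description:
pSB305-K3L-var is a yeast expression plasmid built on the pSB305 backbone (about 5.5 kb without insert). It is maintained in E. coli as a high-copy plasmid under ampicillin selection and carries the LEU2 auxotrophic marker, which allows selection in leucine-deficient yeast strains on medium lacking leucine. The record includes no feature table, so the promoter driving the insert, the terminator, and the way the plasmid is maintained in yeast (episomal, centromeric or integrating) are not stated.

The payload is a 264 bp open reading frame encoding K3L from variola virus (major strain), recoded with yeast-preferred codons and cloned between XhoI and NotI sites, both of which remain intact so the insert can be excised or swapped. No epitope tags or fusion partners are recorded. K3L is a small poxvirus protein generally known as a mimic of the translation initiation factor eIF2α. It acts as a pseudosubstrate that binds protein kinase R (PKR), blocking the kinase's antiviral shutdown of host translation.

The associated publication concerns PKR evolution as a model for defeating viral mimicry. This suggests the plasmid was made to express the variola K3L variant in yeast to test how well it antagonises PKR, probably alongside related constructs carrying other K3L or PKR variants. The record itself does not describe the assay design.
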