>Addgene plasmid #20055 | pSB305-K3L-var | depositor partial sequence | sequence record 9451 | Author sequence
ATGCTTGTATTTTGTTATTCGTTGCCCAATGTGGGTGATGTATTAAAGGGCAAAGTATACGAGAATGGTT
ATGTTCTATATGTTGATCTTTTTGACTATCCTCACTCTGAAGCTATCTTGGTAGAGAGTACTCAGATGCA
TATGAATAGATATTTTAAATATAGGGATAAACTGGTAGGGAAAACTGTAAAAGTTAAAGTGATTAGAATT
GATTATACAAAAGGATATATAGATGTCAATTACAAAAGGATGTGTAGACATTAA
