>Addgene plasmid #20055 | pSB305-K3L-var | addgene partial sequence | sequence record 25782 | 20055 with M13F
AAAAGCTGGTACCTTATATTGAATTTTCAAAAATTCTTACNNNNNNNTTGGATGGACGCAAAGAAGTTTA
ATAATCATATTACATGGCATTACCACCATATACATATCCATATACATATCCATATCTAATCTTACTTATA
TGTTGTGGAAATGTAAAGAGCCCCATTATCTTAGCCTAAAAAAACCTTCTCTTTGGAACTTTCAGTAATA
CGCTTAACTGCTCATTGCTATATTGAAGTACGGATTAGAAGCCGCCGAGCGGGTGACAGCCCTCCGAAGG
AAGACTCTCCTCCGTGCGTCCTCGTCTTCACCGGTCGCGTTCCTGAAACGCAGATGTGCCTCGCGCCGCA
CTGCTCCGAACAATAAAGATTCTACAATACTAGCTTTTATGGTTATGAAGAGGAAAAATTGGCAGTAACC
TGGCCCCACAAACCTTCAAATGAACGAATCAAATTAACAACCATAGGATGATAATGCGATTAGTTTTTTA
GCCTTATTTCTGGGGTAATTAATCAGCGAAGCGATGATTTTTGATCTATTAACAGATATATAAATGCAAA
AACTGCATAACCACTTTAACTAATACTTTCAACATTTTCGGTTTGTATTACTTCTTATTCAAATGTAATA
AAAGTATCAACAAAAAATTGTTAATATACCTCTATACTTTAACGTCAAGGAGAAAAAACTATACTCGAGA
TGTTGGTTTTCTGTTACTCTTTGCCAAACGTTGGTGACGTTTTGAANGGTANNNTTACNAAAACGNTNAC
GTTTTGNACGTCGACT
