>Addgene plasmid #20055 | pSB305-K3L-var | addgene partial sequence | sequence record 25783 | 20055 with Gal1-primer
TTGGTTTTCTGTTACTCTTTGCCAAACGTTGGTGACGTTTTGAAGGGTAAGGTTACGNNAACGGTTACGT
TTTGTACGTCGACTTGTTCGACTACCCACACTCTGAAGCTATCTTGGTTGAATCTACCCAAATGCATATG
AACAGATACTTCAAGTACAGAGACAAGTTGGTTGGTAAGACCGTTAAGGTTAAGGTTATCAGAATCGACT
ACACCAAGGGTTACATCGACGTTAACTACAAGAGAATGTGTAGACACTGAGCGGCCGCCACCGCGGTGGA
GCTCCAATTCGCCCTATAGTGAGTCGTATTACAATTCACTGGCCGTCGTTTTACAACGTCGTGACTGGGA
AAACCCTGGCGTTACCCAACTTAATCGCCTTGCAGCACATCCCCCTTTCGCCAGCTGGCGTAATAGCGAA
GAGGCCCGCACCGATCGCCCTTCCCAACAGTTGCGCAGCCTGAATGGCGAATGG
[124 nt withheld, positions 475-598]
C
[47 nt withheld, positions 600-646]
